Addgene plasmid #201856: pMflT-o4-YFP
Purpose: Mesoplasma florum oriC plasmid expressing LanYFP fluorescent protein
Depositing lab: Sébastien Rodrigue. Depositing organization: University of Sherbrooke.
Backbone
  Vector backbone: pMflT-o4
  Total vector size (bp): 6220
  Vector type: Bacterial Expression, Synthetic Biology
Growth in bacteria
  Bacterial resistance: Tetracycline, 10 μg/mL
  Growth temperature: 37°C
  Growth strain: EC100pir+
  Copy number: High Copy
Gene/Insert
  Gene/Insert name: LanYFP
  Species: Synthetic
Terms and licenses: Academic/Nonprofit Terms; Industry Terms: Not Available to Industry
How to cite: pMflT-o4-YFP was a gift from Sébastien Rodrigue (Addgene plasmid # 201856 ; http://n2t.net/addgene:201856 ; RRID:Addgene_201856)
