[The description below was written by a language model from this plasmid's Addgene catalogue record and pLannotate feature annotations shown in this document.]
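Description:
pMflT-o4-YFP is a shuttle plasmid of about 6.2 kb built on the pMflT-o4 backbone, designed to replicate in both Escherichia coli and the mollicute Mesoplasma florum. It is catalogued as a bacterial expression and synthetic biology vector. In E. coli it is maintained at high copy by a ColE1/pUC-type origin. Replication in M. florum relies on a chromosomal oriC-derived module. The annotation captures this as the M. florum dnaA coding sequence. The flanking unannotated sequence presumably carries the DnaA box regions, although the feature table does not mark them. Selection in both hosts is provided by tetM, the Enterococcus-type ribosomal protection gene conferring tetracycline resistance. A short upstream region matching an Enterococcus small RNA probably reflects the native tetM leader sequence. An incP (RP4-type) oriT is also present, which allows the plasmid to be mobilised by conjugation from a suitable E. coli donor as an alternative to direct transformation.

The payload is LanYFP, a bright, constitutively fluorescent yellow-green protein derived from Branchiostoma lanceolatum, listed here as a synthetic gene. The record does not explicitly state the promoter driving it. Only a short fragment resembling the T5 promoter is detected just upstream, so the actual regulatory element cannot be named with confidence from these data. Other small hits (T3 and SP6 promoter fragments, lacZα and pBluescript MCS remnants, a BioBrick suffix fragment) appear to be cloning scars from assembly of modular parts. The construct serves as a fluorescent reporter plasmid for M. florum, useful for confirming plasmid transfer, maintenance and gene expression in this near-minimal bacterial chassis.
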