Features (pLannotate 1.2.2; 13 found; start..end, strand, type, name):
      3..20      -  promoter       T3 promoter (fragment): promoter for bacteriophage T3 RNA polymerase
     21..44      +  CDS            lacZα (fragment): LacZα fragment of β-galactosidase; lacZ fragment
    181..345     +  ncRNA          sRNA 0030: Accession: RF02864 - Enterococcus sRNA 30
    402..2318    +  CDS            tetM: TET1_ENTFL - Also known as tet(M). Experimental evidence at protein level: Swiss-Prot protein existence level 1. Abolishes the inhibitory effect of tetracyclin on protein synthesis by a non-covalent modification of the ribosomes. From Enterococcus faecalis (Streptococcus faecalis).
   2325..2341    +  misc_feature   BioBrick suffix (fragment): universal suffix for all parts
   2451..2472    +  promoter       T5 promoter (fragment): bacteriophage T5 promoter for E. coli RNA polymerase, with embedded lac operator
   2537..3193    +  CDS            LanYFP: LanYFP is a basic (constitutively fluorescent) green/yellow fluorescent protein published in 2013, derived from Branchiostoma lanceolatum. It has very low acid sensitivity.
   3241..3258    +  promoter       SP6 promoter (fragment): promoter for bacteriophage SP6 RNA polymerase
   3341..3929    -  rep_origin     ori: high-copy-number ColE1/pMB1/pBR322/pUC origin of replication
   3935..3953    +  promoter       T3 promoter: promoter for bacteriophage T3 RNA polymerase
   3970..4009    +  misc_feature   MCS (fragment): pBluescript multiple cloning site
   4011..4120    -  oriT           oriT: incP origin of transfer
   4658..5986    +  CDS            dnaA: DNAA_MESFL - Protein inferred from homology: Swiss-Prot protein existence level 3. Plays an important role in the initiation and regulation of chromosomal replication. Binds to the origin of replication; it binds specifically double-stranded DNA at a 9 bp consensus (dnaA box): 5'- TTATC[CA]A[CA]A-3'. DnaA binds to ATP and to acidic phospholipids. From Mesoplasma florum (strain ATCC 33453 / NBRC 100688 / NCTC 11704 / L1) (Acholeplasma florum).
>Addgene plasmid #201856 | pMflT-o4-YFP | addgene full sequence | sequence record 396316 | Addgene NGS Result
TCCCTTTAGTGAGGGTTAATGTCGTGACTGGGAAAACCCTGGCGGAATTCGGCCAGTCTACATGTACTCT
TTTTGATAAAAAATTGGAGATTCCTTTACAAATATGCTCTTACGTGCTATTATTTAAGTGACTATTTAAA
AGGAGTTAATAAATATGCGGCAAGGTATTCTTAAATAAACTGTCAATTTGATAGCGGGAACAAATAATTA
GATGTCCTTTTTTAGGAGGGCTTAGTTTTTTGTACCCAGTTTAAGAATACCTTTATCATGTGATTCTAAA
GTATCCAGAGAATATCTGTATGCTTTGTATACCTATGGTTATGCATAAAAATCCCGGTGATAAAAGTATT
TATCACTGGGATTTTTATGCCCTTTTGGGTTTTTGAATGGAGGAAATCTAGATGAAAATCATAAATATCG
GTGTATTAGCTCACGTTGATGCAGGAAAAACAACATTAACTGAATCACTTTTATATAACTCTGGTGCAAT
TACTGAACTTGGTTCAGTAGATAAAGGTACTACTCGTACTGATAATACATTATTAGAACGTCAACGTGGA
ATCACAATTCAAACAGGTATCACATCTTTTCAATGGGAAAATACAAAAGTAAATATTATAGATACACCTG
GACACATGGATTTCCTTGCAGAAGTATACCGTAGTCTTTCAGTATTAGATGGTGCTATTTTACTTATCAG
CGCTAAAGATGGAGTTCAAGCTCAAACTCGTATCTTATTTCACGCATTACGTAAAATGGGTATTCCAACA
ATTTTCTTTATAAACAAAATTGACCAAAACGGAATTGATTTAAGTACAGTTTATCAAGATATCAAAGAAA
AACTTTCTGCTGAAATCGTTATTAAACAAAAAGTTGAATTATACCCAAACGTTTGCGTAACAAATTTTAC
TGAATCAGAACAATGGGATACAGTTATAGAAGGTAATGATGATTTATTAGAAAAATACATGTCAGGTAAA
TCATTAGAAGCATTAGAATTAGAACAAGAAGAAAGTATTCGTTTCCAAAACTGTTCTTTATTCCCTTTAT
ACCATGGAAGCGCTAAAAGTAACATAGGTATTGATAACTTAATTGAAGTTATTACTAACAAATTTTACTC
TTCAACTCATCGTGGTCCTTCTGAATTATGCGGTAACGTTTTCAAAATTGAATATACAAAAAAACGTCAA
CGTTTAGCTTATATACGTCTTTATAGTGGTGTTTTACATTTACGTGATAGTGTTCGTGTTAGTGAAAAAG
AAAAGATTAAAGTTACAGAAATGTATACTTCTATTAACGGTGAATTATGCAAAATTGACCGTGCATATTC
AGGTGAAATTGTAATTTTACAAAACGAATTTCTTAAACTTAATAGTGTACTTGGTGACACAAAACTTTTA
CCACAACGTAAGAAAATTGAAAATCCACACCCATTACTTCAAACAACAGTAGAACCAAGCAAACCTGAAC
AACGTGAAATGCTTTTAGATGCTCTTTTAGAAATTAGTGACTCTGACCCACTTTTACGTTACTATGTAGA
TTCTACTACTCATGAAATTATTCTTTCTTTCCTTGGTAAAGTTCAAATGGAAGTTATTTCTGCATTATTA
CAAGAAAAATATCATGTTGAAATCGAATTAAAAGAACCTACTGTAATTTATATGGAACGTCCATTAAAAA
ATGCTGAATATACAATTCATATTGAAGTTCCACCAAATCCATTTTGGGCTTCTATTGGTCTTTCTGTTTC
TCCACTTCCACTTGGTAGCGGAATGCAATATGAAAGTAGCGTAAGTTTAGGTTATCTTAATCAAAGTTTC
CAAAACGCAGTTATGGAAGGTATTCGTTACGGTTGCGAACAAGGTTTATACGGTTGGAATGTTACAGACT
GCAAAATCTGTTTTAAGTATGGACTTTACTATTCACCTGTATCAACACCTGCTGACTTTCGTATGCTTGC
ACCAATTGTTTTAGAACAAGTTTTAAAGAAAGCTGGAACTGAACTTTTAGAACCATACCTTTCTTTTAAA
ATCTATGCACCACAAGAATACTTAAGTCGTGCTTATAACGATGCACCTAAATACTGTGCTAATATTGTTG
ATACTCAATTAAAGAACAACGAAGTAATTTTAAGCGGAGAAATTCCTGCACGTTGTATTCAAGAATATCG
TAGTGATTTAACATTTTTCACTAATGGACGTTCTGTTTGCTTAACTGAATTAAAAGGTTATCATGTTACT
ACTGGTGAACCTGTATGCCAACCACGTCGTCCTAATAGTCGTATTGATAAAGTTCGTTATATGTTCAACA
AAATCACATAATAATACTAGTAGCGGCCGCTAGAGATCAAGCCTTAACGAACTAAGACCCCCGCACCGAA
AGGTCCGGGGGTTTTTTTTGACCTTAAAAACATAACCGAGGAGCAGACAAGATCTTTTCGCCAGGCATGC
TCATAAAAAATTTATTTGCTTTCAGGAAATTTTTTTCTGTATAATAGATTCATACGACTCACTATACTCG
AGAAGGAGGCAACAAGATGTCGTTACCTGCTACACATGAATTACATATTTTCGGTAGTTTTAATGGTGTA
GATTTTGATATGGTTGGAAGAGGTACTGGTAATCCTAATGATGGATATGAAGAATTAAATCTTAAAAGCA
CAAAAGGAGCTTTACAATTTTCGCCATGGATTTTAGTTCCTCAGATTGGATATGGTTTCCATCAATATCT
TCCATTTCCTGATGGTATGTCACCATTTCAAGCTGCTATGAAAGATGGATCAGGTTACCAAGTTCATAGA
ACTATGCAATTTGAAGACGGAGCATCTTTGACTAGTAACTATAGATATACTTACGAAGGATCACACATTA
AAGGAGAATTTCAAGTTATTGGCACAGGTTTTCCAGCTGATGGACCAGTTATGACTAATTCACTTACTGC
AGCAGATTGGTGTGTTACTAAAATGTTATATCCTAATGATAAAACAATAATAAGCACTTTTGATTGGACA
TATACTACAGGATCAGGAAAAAGATATCAAAGTACAGTTCGAACTAATTATACTTTTGCTAAACCAATGG
CTGCCAATATTTTAAAAAATCAACCTATGTTTGTTTTTAGAAAAACAGAATTAAAACATTCAAAAACTGA
GCTAAATTTTAAAGAATGGCAAAAAGCCTTCACTGATGTTATGTAACCCGGGCGGCCGCTGCAGTAATAC
GACTCAATATAGGGCATACGATTTAGGTGACACTATAGTAGGGATAACAGGGTAATTTAGTAGGTAGGGC
TATATGGTCGTTATGCGATACTGATGCATAAAGGCCGCGTTGCTGGCGTTTTTCCATAGGCTCCGCCCCC
CTGACGAGCATCACAAAAATCGACGCTCAAGTCAGAGGTGGCGAAACCCGACAGGACTATAAAGATACCA
GGCGTTTCCCCCTGGAAGCTCCCTCGTGCGCTCTCCTGTTCCGACCCTGCCGCTTACCGGATACCTGTCC
GCCTTTCTCCCTTCGGGAAGCGTGGCGCTTTCTCATAGCTCACGCTGTAGGTATCTCAGTTCGGTGTAGG
TCGTTCGCTCCAAGCTGGGCTGTGTGCACGAACCCCCCGTTCAGCCCGACCGCTGCGCCTTATCCGGTAA
CTATCGTCTTGAGTCCAACCCGGTAAGACACGACTTATCGCCACTGGCAGCAGCCACTGGTAACAGGATT
AGCAGAGCGAGGTATGTAGGCGGTGCTACAGAGTTCTTGAAGTTGTGGCCTAACTACGGCTACACTAGAA
GAACAGTATTTGGTATCTGCGCTCTGCTGAAGCCAGTTACCTTCGGAAAAAGAGTTGGTAGCTCTTGATC
CGGCAAACAAACCACCGCTGGTAGCGGTGGTTTTTTTGTTTGCAAGCAGCAGATTACGCGCAGAAAAAAA
GGATCTCAACGCGCAATTAACCCTCACTAAAGGGAACAAAAGCTGGAGCGCTGCAGGAATTCGATATCAA
GCTTATCGATACCGTCGACGCCGGCCAGCCTCGCAGAGCAGGATTCCCGTTGAGCACCGCCAGGTGCGAA
TAAGGGACAGTGAAGAAGGAACACCCGCTCGCGGGTGGGCCTACTTCACCTATCCTGCCCGGCTGACGCC
GTTGGATACACCAAGGAAAGTCTACACGAACCCTTTGGCAAAATCCTGTATATCGTGCGAAAAAGCATGG
ATATACCGAAAAAATCGCTATAATGACCCCGAAGCAGGGTTATGCAGCGGAAAAGCGCTGGTACCCAGCG
ATGAGGATGAACCCACTCAGGGACCTGATGTGACGTGCCGTGAACACGAGCGTGTTTAGTTTTTGATGGT
TGTCAAGTTCTTTTCATTGTATTCAAACCCCCTTTTAAAGTTGATAATTCTTGTTAATTATAATATAAGT
GCTGGAAAAAGTATAGTTTTTTATTGTTATTTTTAAGAAAATTTATCCATTGTGTTTTTATATGAACTTT
TTCAACATTTTTTATAACCTTTTGTGGAAAAGCGGAAAAAAGATATATAAATACTAAACTATTGCTTTTT
AGTGTTATTCATTATGTTTATTTCTTTTTAAAATATTTTTTTATCCACACATTGTGGAAGACTTTTATTA
TTATGTGTTTTAATTTATTTTATGAAGGGGAATTAATATGGAAACAAAAGCGCTTTGAGAAAAATTAATT
AATAAGTTAAAGAAGGAAAAATTAATAGACCAAGACATTATTGAAGAACATATTGTTACTTCAGAATTAA
TTAAAATTTCAAATACAGAGTTCGTAATCCTTGTTAGAAGTAATCTTGGTGTAACTATTTTAAATGAATT
TAAAGAAGTATTTGTGTACGAATTTAAATAAGTTTTAAACAGTTATGTGTCTGTTGATTTTTTAACTAAA
GAAATTTTTGAGAAAAATACAAAAAAAGAGAATAAAAAAGAACCCATAAATACTGTTTTATCTGAAAATG
CACTTACTTTTGAGAATTTTATAGTTGGGTCAAGTAATAAACAAGCTAATTTAGCTGCTAAAAATGTTGT
TGCAAACCCTGGTATGAGTTTTAATCCTTTATTTATTTATGGAGATTCAGGACTGGGTAAAACACATTTA
TTACAAGCTATTAAAAATCAAGCAGAATTAAATGGAAAAAAAGTTTTATATTTAACATCTGAAGAATTTA
CAAAAAGAATTGTTAATGCTTTAAACAAAGGTGATTTAAGTGAAATAGAAGAATTAAAAACTGAGATAAA
TTCTAATGAATTCTTTATTTTAGATGATGTTCAATTTTTAAGTAAAAAAGATAAAACAAACGAGTTTTTC
TTTAACATTATTAACAATTTTACTGAAAATGGTAAACAATTAGTTTTTTCTAGTGATAAGACTCCTGAAT
TGTTAAATGGTTTTGATAAAAGAATGATAACTAGATTTAATTCAGGTTTATCAACACCTATTAATGCTTT
AGATATTCCAACTGCCAAATTGATAATTGAAGCTGAAATTAAAAAACAAGGTTTAAAACAAAAAATTAAA
GAAGATGCCGTTGTTTACTTAGCTCAAAACTTTAGCGATGATGTTAGAAAAATTAAAGGTTTAGTTAATA
GATTACTTTTCTTTGGTATTCAAAACGATTTAGGTCACATAATTGATTTGGAAGATGTTATTGACTTATT
TAAAGATACACCTTCAGCTAATTTAGGATTATTAAATGTTAAAAAAATTAAAGAAGTTGTTGCTAAAAAA
TATGATGTTACTATAAAAGCCATCGATGGTAAAGCAAGAACAACTGCTATAAAAAATGCTAGACATCTTT
CTATGTATTTTGCAAAAATAATTTTAAACCATACATCAACTCAAATTGGTGCAGAATTTGGTGGAAGAGA
CCATAGTACAGTTTTAAGTGCTATTTCGCGTATTGAAAAATTAATATATAAAGAAAAAGAATTCAAAAAA
ATAGTTGAGTCTTTAAAAAACGAAATAATAGGAAAATAGATGTAAATTCGCATCTATTTTTTTTGTGTGG
AAAAGAAATTAAACTTGTTGAATAAAAAGTCATTTAAACCTTTATTTACCGTTGTTTTATGAGTGTTTTC
CACATATCAACTGCATTATAAATATTACTTATATAAAGAATAATATAATATATAAAAGCATGCGTATTTC
TTTTGTTTTTATTTTATAAATATGAGATAATATATATTGTAAATAAGAGGTGTTATATGAG
